>Addgene plasmid #105571 | pGEMHE-mEGFP-Map4 | addgene partial sequence | sequence record 205152 | Addgene Partial NGS Result
CCCTGCAGGCGCGCCGCCGGCGATTTAAATTAATTAATCTAGCTTGAGTATTCTATAGTGTCACCTAAAT
AGCTTGGCGTAATCATGGTCATAGCTGTTTCCTGTGTGAAATTGTTATCCGCTCACAATTCCACACAACA
TACGAGCCGGAAGCATAAAGTGTAAAGCCTGGGGTGCCTAATGAGTGAGCTAACTCACATTAATTGCGTT
GCGCTCACTGCCCGCTTTCCAGTCGGGAAACCTGTCGTGCCAGCTGCATTAATGAATCGGCCAACGCGCG
GGGAGAGGCGGTTTGCGTATTGGGCGCTCTTCCGCTTCCTCGCTCACTGACTCGCTGCGCTCGGTCGTTC
GGCTGCGGCGAGCGGTATCAGCTCACTCAAAGGCGGTAATACGGTTATCCACAGAATCAGGGGATAACGC
AGGAAAGAACATGTGAGCAAAAGGCCAGCAAAAGGCCAGGAACCGTAAAAAGGCCGCGTTGCTGGCGTTT
TTCCATAGGCTCCGCCCCCCTGACGAGCATCACAAAAATCGACGCTCAAGTCAGAGGTGGCGAAACCCGA
CAGGACTATAAAGATACCAGGCGTTTCCCCCTGGAAGCTCCCTCGTGCGCTCTCCTGTTCCGACCCTGCC
GCTTACCGGATACCTGTCCGCCTTTCTCCCTTCGGGAAGCGTGGCGCTTTCTCATAGCTCACGCTGTAGG
TATCTCAGTTCGGTGTAGGTCGTTCGCTCCAAGCTGGGCTGTGTGCACGAACCCCCCGTTCAGCCCGACC
GCTGCGCCTTATCCGGTAACTATCGTCTTGAGTCCAACCCGGTAAGACACGACTTATCGCCACTGGCAGC
AGCCACTGGTAACAGGATTAGCAGAGCGAGGTATGTAGGCGGTGCTACAGAGTTCTTGAAGTGGTGGCCT
AACTACGGCTACACTAGAAGAACAGTATTTGGTATCTGCGCTCTGCTGAAGCCAGTTACCTTCGGAAAAA
GAGTTGGTAGCTCTTGATCCGGCAAACAAACCACCGCTGGTAGCGGTGGTTTTTTTGTTTGCAAGCAGCA
GATTACGCGCAGAAAAAAAGGATCTCAAGAAGATCCTTTGATCTTTTCTACGGGGTCTGACGCTCAGTGG
AACGAAAACTCACGTTAAGGGATTTTGGTCATGAGATTATCAAAAAGGATCTTCACCTAGATCCTTTTAA
ATTAAAAATGAAGTTTTAAATCAATCTAAAGTATATATGAGTAAACTTGGTCTGACAGTTACCAATGCTT
AATCAGTGAGGCACCTATCTCAGCGATCTGTCTATTTCGTTCATCCATAGTTGCCTGACTCCCCGTCGTG
TAGATAACTACGATACGGGAGGGCTTACCATCTGGCCCCAGTGCTGCAATGATACCGCGAGACCCACGCT
CACCGGCTCCAGATTTATCAGCAATAAACCAGCCAGCCGGAAGGGCCGAGCGCAGAAGTGGTCCTGCAAC
TTTATCCGCCTCCATCCAGTCTATTAATTGTTGCCGGGAAGCTAGAGTAAGTAGTTCGCCAGTTAATAGT
TTGCGCAACGTTGTTGCCATTGCTACAGGCATCGTGGTGTCACGCTCGTCGTTTGGTATGGCTTCATTCA
GCTCCGGTTCCCAACGATCAAGGCGAGTTACATGATCCCCCATGTTGTGCAAAAAAGCGGTTAGCTCCTT
CGGTCCTCCGATCGTTGTCAGAAGTAAGTTGGCCGCAGTGTTATCACTCATGGTTATGGCAGCACTGCAT
AATTCTCTTACTGTCATGCCATCCGTAAGATGCTTTTCTGTGACTGGTGAGTACTCAACCAAGTCATTCT
GAGAATAGTGTATGCGGCGACCGAGTTGCTCTTGCCCGGCGTCAATACGGGATAATACCGCGCCACATAG
CAGAACTTTAAAAGTGCTCATCATTGGAAAACGTTCTTCGGGGCGAAAACTCTCAAGGATCTTACCGCTG
TTGAGATCCAGTTCGATGTAACCCACTCGTGCACCCAACTGATCTTCAGCATCTTTTACTTTCACCAGCG
TTTCTGGGTGAGCAAAAACAGGAAGGCAAAATGCCGCAAAAAAGGGAATAAGGGCGACACGGAAATGTTG
AATACTCATACTCTTCCTTTTTCAATATTATTGAAGCATTTATCAGGGTTATTGTCTCATGAGCGGATAC
ATATTTGAATGTATTTAGAAAAATAAACAAATAGGGGTTCCGCGCACATTTCCCCGAAAAGTGCCACCTG
ACGTCTAAGAAACCATTATTATCATGACATTAACCTATAAAAATAGGCGTATCACGAGGCCCTTTCGTCT
CGCGCGTTTCGGTGATGACGGTGAAAACCTCTGACACATGCAGCTCCCGGAGACGGTCACAGCTTGTCTG
TAAGCGGATGCCGGGAGCAGACAAGCCCGTCAGGGCGCGTCAGCGGGTGTTGGCGGGTGTCGGGGCTGGC
TTAACTATGCGGCATCAGAGCAGATTGTACTGAGAGTGCACCATATGCGGTGTGAAATACCGCACAGATG
CGTAAGGAGAAAATACCGCATCAGGCGCCATTCGCCATTCAGGCTGCGCAACTGTTGGGAAGGGCGATCG
GTGCGGGCCTCTTCGCTATTACGCCAGCTGGCGAAAGGGGGATGTGCTGCAAGGCGATTAAGTTGGGTAA
CGCCAGGGTTTTCCCAGTCACGACGTTGTAAAACGACGGCCAGTGAATTGTAATACGACTCACTATAGGG
CGAATTAATTCGAGCTCGGTACCCAGCTTGCTTGTTCTTTTTGCAGAAGCTCAGAATAAACGCTCAACTT
TGGCAGATCAATTCCCCGGTGCTAGCGCTACCGGTCGCCACCATGGTGAGCAAGGGCGAGGAGCTGTTCA
CCGGGGTGGTGCCCATCCTGGTCGAGCTGGACGGCGACGTAAACGGCCACAAGTTCAGCGTGTCCGGCGA
GGGCGAGGGCGATGCCACCTACGGCAAGCTGACCCTGAAGTTCATCTGCACCACCGGCAAGCTGCCCGTG
CCCTGGCCCACCCTCGTGACCACCCTGACCTACGGCGTGCAGTGCTTCAGCCGCTACCCCGACCACATGA
AGCAGCACGACTTCTTCAAGTCCGCCATGCCCGAAGGCTACGTCCAGGAGCGCACCATCTTCTTCAAGGA
CGACGGCAACTACAAGACCCGCGCCGAGGTGAAGTTCGAGGGCGACACCCTGGTGAACCGCATCGAGCTG
AAGGGCATCGACTTCAAGGAGGACGGCAACATCCTGGGGCACAAGCTGGAGTACAACTACAACAGCCACA
ACGTCTATATCATGGCCGACAAGCAGAAGAACGGCATCAAGGTGAACTTCAAGATCCGCCACAACATCGA
GGACGGCAGCGTGCAGCTCGCCGACCACTACCAGCAGAACACCCCCATCGGCGACGGCCCCGTGCTGCTG
CCCGACAACCACTACCTGAGCACCCAGTCCGCCCTGAGCAAAGACCCCAACGAGAAGCGCGATCACATGG
TCCTGCTGGAGTTCGTGACCGCCGCCGGGATCACTCTCGGCATGGACGAGCTGTACAAGTCCGGACTCAG
ATCTCGAGCTCAAGCTTCGAATTCTGCAGTCGACAGAATGGCCGACCTCAGTCTTGTGGATGCGTTGACA
GAACCACCTCCAGAAATTGAGGGAGAAATAAAGCGAGACTTCATGGCTGCGCTGGAGGCAGAGCCCTATG
ATGACATCGTGGGAGAAACTGTGGAGAAAACTGAGTTTATTCCTCTCCTGGATGGTGATGAGAAAACCGG
GAACTCAGAGTCCAAAAAGAAACCCTGCTTAGACACTAGCCAGGTTGAAGGTATCCCATCTTCTAAACCA
ACACTCCTAGCCAATGGTGATCATGGAATGGAGGGGAATAACACTGCAGGGTCTCCAACTGACTTCCTTG
AAGAGAGAGTGGACTATCCGGATTATCAGAGCAGCCAGAACTGGCCAGAAGATGCAAGCTTTTGTTTCCA
GCCTCAGCAAGTGTTAGATACTGACCAGGCTGAGCCCTTTAACGAGCACCGTGATGATGGTTTGGCAGAT
CTGCTCTTTGTCTCCAGTGGACCCACGAACGCTTCTGCATTTACAGAGCGAGACAATCCTTCAGAAGACA
GTTACGGTATGCTTCCCTGTGACTCATTTGCTTCCACGGCTGTTGTATCTCAGGAGTGGTCTGTGGGAGC
CCCAAACTCTCCATGTTCAGAGTCCTGTGTCTCCCCAGAGGTTACTATAGAAACCCTACAGCCAGCAACA
GAGCTCTCCAAGGCAGCAGAAGTGGAATCAGTGAAAGAGCAGCTGCCAGCTAAAGCATTGGAAACGATGG
CAGAGCAGACCACTGATGTGGTGCACTCTCCATCCACAGACACAACACCAGGCCCAGACACAGAGGCAGC
ACTGGCTAAAGACATAGAAGAGATCACCAAGCCAGATGTGATATTGGCAAATGTCACGCAGCCATCTACT
GAATCGGATATGTTCCTGGCCCAGGACATGGAACTACTCACAGGAACAGAGGCAGCCCACGCTAACAATA
TCATATTGCCTACAGAACCAGACGAATCTTCAACCAAGGATGTAGCACCACCTATGGAAGAAGAAATTGT
CCCAGGCAATGATACGACATCCCCCAAAGAAACAGAGACAACACTTCCAATAAAAATGGACTTGGCACCA
CCTGAGGATGTGTTACTTACCAAAGAAACAGAACTAGCCCCAGCCAAGGGCATGGTTTCACTCTCAGAAA
TAGAAGAGGCTCTGGCAAAGAATGATGAGTCCTCTGCAGAAATACCTGTGGCTCAGGAGACAGTGGTCTC
AGAAACAGAGGTGGTCCTGGCAACAGAAGTGGTACTGCCCTCAGATCCCATAACAACATTGACAAAGGAT
GTGACACTCCCCTTAGAAGCAGAGAGACCGTTGGTGACGGACATGACTCCATCTCTGGAAACAGAAATGA
CCCTAGGCAAAGAGACAGCTCCACCCACAGAAACAAATTTGGGCATGGCCAAAGACATGTCTCCACTCCC
AGAATCAGAAGTGACTCTGGGCAAGGACGTGGTTATACTTCCAGAAACAAAGGTGGCTGAGTTTAACAAT
GTGACTCCACTTTCAGAAGAAGAGGTAACCTCAGTCAAGGACATGTCTCCGTCTGCAGAAACAGAGGCTC
CCCTGGCTAAGAATGCTGATCTGCACTCAGGAACAGAGCTGATTGTGGACAACAGCATGGCTCCAGCCTC
CGATCTTGCACTGCCCTTGGAAACAAAAGTAGCAACAGTTCCAATTAAAGACAAAGGAACTGTACAGACT
GAAGAAAAACCACGTGAAGACTCCCAGTTAGCATCTATGCAGCACAAGGGACAGTCAACAGTACCTCCTT
GCACGGCTTCACCAGAACCAGTCAAAGCTGCAGAACAAATGTCTACCTTACCAATAGATGCACCTTCTCC
ATTAGAGAACTTAGAGCAGAAGGAAACGCCTGGCAGCCAGCCTTCTGAGCCTTGCTCAGGAGTATCCCGG
CAAGAAGAAGCAAAGGCTGCTGTAGGTGTGACTGGAAATGACATCACTACCCCGCCAAACAAGGAGCCAC
CACCAAGCCCAGAAAAGAAAGCAAAGCCTTTGGCCACCACTCAACCTGCAAAGACTTCAACATCGAAAGC
CAAAACACAGCCCACTTCTCTCCCTAAGCAACCAGCTCCCACCACCTCTGGTGGGTTGAATAAAAAACCC
ATGAGCCTCGCCTCAGGCTCAGTGCCAGCTGCCCCACACAAACGCCCTGCTGCTGCCACTGCTACTGCCA
GGCCTTCCACCCTACCTGCCAGAGACGTGAAGCCAAAGCCAATTACAGAAGCTAAGGTTGCCGAAAAGCG
GACCTCTCCATCCAAGCCTTCATCTGCCCCAGCCCTCAAACCTGGACCTAAAACCACCCCAACCGTTTCA
AAAGCCACATCTCCCTCAACTCTTGTTTCCACTGGACCAAGTAGTAGAAGTCCAGCTACAACTCTGCCTA
AGAGGCCAACCAGCATCAAGACTGAGGGGAAACCTGCTGATGTCAAAAGGATGACTGCTAAGTCTGCCTC
AGCTGACTTGAGTCGCTCAAAGACCACCTCTGCCAGTTCTGTGAAGAGAAACACCACTCCCACTGGGGCA
GCACCCCCAGCAGGGATGACTTCCACTCGAGTCAAGCCCATGTCTGCACCTAGCCGCTCTTCTGGGGCTC
TTTCTGTGGACAAGAAGCCCACTTCCACTAAGCCTAGCTCCTCTGCTCCCAGGGTGAGCCGCCTGGCCAC
AACTGTTTCTGCCCCTGACCTGAAGAGTGTTCGCTCCAAGGTCGGCTCTACAGAAAACATCAAACACCAG
CCTGGAGGAGGCCGGGCCAAAGTAGAGAAAAAAACAGAGGCAGCTACCACAGCTGGGAAGCCTGAACCTA
ATGCAGTCACTAAAGCAGCCGGCTCCATTGCGAGTGCACAGAAACCGCCTGCTGGGAAAGTCCAGATAGT
ATCCAAAAAAGTGAGCTACAGCCATATTCAATCCAAGTGTGGTTCCAAGGACAATATTAAGCATGTCCCT
GGAGGTGGCAATGTTCAGATTCAGAACAAGAAAGTGGACATATCCAAGGTCTCCTCCAAGTGTGGGTCCA
AAGCTAATATCAAGCACAAGCCTGGTGGAGGAGATGTCAAGATTGAAAGTCAGAAGTTGAACTTCAAGGA
GAAGGCCCAAGCCAAAGTGGGATCCCTTGATAACGTGGGCCACTTGCCTGCAGGAGGTGCCGTGAAGACT
GAGGGCGGTGGCAGTGAGGCCCTTCCGTGTCCAGGCCCCCCCGCTGGGGAGGAGCCAGTCATCCCTGAGG
CTGCGCCTGACGCTGGCGCCCCTACTTCAGCCAGTGGCCTCAGTGGCCACACCACCCTGTCAGGGGGTGG
TGACCAAAGGGAGCCCCAGACCTTGGACAGCCAGATCCAGGAGACAAGCATCTAATGATGACATTCTGGT
CTCGTCCGCGGGCCCGGGATCCTGTACAAGTAAAGCGGCCGCTCTAGATAAATGATAGCTTGATCTGGTT
ACCACTAAACCAGCCTCAAGAACACCCGAATGGAGTCTCTAAGCTACATAATACCAACTTACACTTTACA
AAATGTTGTCCCCCAAAATGTAGCCATTCGTATCTGCTCCTAATAAAAAGAAAGTTTCTTCACATT
