[The description below was written by a language model from this plasmid's Addgene catalogue record.]
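Description:
pGEMHE-mEGFP-Map4 is an in vitro transcription plasmid built on the pGEMHE backbone (about 3.1 kb), with a total size of roughly 7.3 kb. It is a high-copy plasmid maintained in E. coli under ampicillin selection. It is not meant to express protein directly in cells. Instead it serves as a template for synthesising mRNA in the test tube, with a T7 promoter directing transcription by T7 RNA polymerase across the cloned coding sequence. No feature table accompanies the record, so backbone elements such as the origin of replication and any untranslated regions flanking the insert are not individually documented.

The insert is mouse Map4 (microtubule-associated protein 4, also known as Mtap4), cloned by restriction digestion between NheI and XmaI sites, both of which are retained. Monomeric EGFP is fused to its N terminus. mEGFP is a GFP variant engineered to reduce dimerisation, which limits tag-driven artefacts in fusion proteins. The stated purpose calls the product "Histon MAP4" mRNA. The gene fields identify only Map4, so the histone wording looks like a catalogue slip and not a component of the construct.

The transcribed mRNA encodes a fluorescent microtubule-binding protein, and mRNAs of this kind are typically delivered into cells, for example by microinjection, to label microtubules for live imaging. The plasmid was deposited with a study describing a method for acute, rapid degradation of endogenous proteins. The record does not say what role this construct played in that work.
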