Addgene plasmid #105571: pGEMHE-mEGFP-Map4
Purpose: T7 promotor drives in vitro transcription of mEGFP-tagged Histon MAP4 mRNA
Depositing lab: Melina Schuh. Depositing organization: MRC Laboratory of Molecular Biology. Publication: A Method for the Acute and Rapid Degradation of Endogenous Proteins. Clift D, McEwan WA, Labzin LI, Konieczny V, Mogessie B, James LC, Schuh M. Cell. 2017 Nov 13. pii: S0092-8674(17)31255-2. doi: 10.1016/j.cell.2017.10.033. PubMed 29153837.
Backbone
  Vector backbone: pGEMHE
  Backbone size w/o insert (bp): 3120
  Total vector size (bp): 7254
  Vector type: in vitro Transcription
Growth in bacteria
  Bacterial resistance: Ampicillin, 100 μg/mL
  Growth temperature: 37°C
  Growth strain: DH5alpha
  Copy number: High Copy
Gene/Insert
  Gene/Insert name: MAP4 (alt name: MAP-4; Mtap4; Mtap-4; AA407148)
  Species: M. musculus (mouse)
  GenBank ID: NM_001205330.1
  Entrez Gene: Map4 (a.k.a. AA407148, MAP-4, Mtap-4, Mtap4)
  Promoter: T7
  Tag / fusion protein: mEGFP (N terminal on insert)
  Cloning method: Restriction Enzyme; 5′ cloning site NheI (not destroyed); 3′ cloning site XmaI (not destroyed)
  Sequencing primers: 5′ AAGGCGATTAAGTTGGGTAACG; 3′ TCGGGTGTTCTTGAGGCTGG
Terms and licenses: Academic/Nonprofit Terms; Industry Terms: Not Available to Industry
How to cite: pGEMHE-mEGFP-Map4 was a gift from Melina Schuh (Addgene plasmid # 105571 ; http://n2t.net/addgene:105571 ; RRID:Addgene_105571)
